>Addgene plasmid #65108 | pYTK001 | depositor full sequence | sequence record 110161 | Full Sequence
TCGGCGAGACGGAAAGTGAAACGTGATTTCATGCGTCATTTTGAACATTTTGTAAATCTTATTTAATAAT
GTGTGCGGCAATTCACATTTAATTTATGAATGTTTTCTTAACATCGCGGCAACTCAAGAAACGGCAGGTT
CGGATCTTAGCTACTAGAGAAAGAGGAGAAATACTAGATGCGTAAAGGCGAAGAGCTGTTCACTGGTGTC
GTCCCTATTCTGGTGGAACTGGATGGTGATGTCAACGGTCATAAGTTTTCCGTGCGTGGCGAGGGTGAAG
GTGACGCAACTAATGGTAAACTGACGCTGAAGTTCATCTGTACTACTGGTAAACTGCCGGTTCCTTGGCC
GACTCTGGTAACGACGCTGACTTATGGTGTTCAGTGCTTTGCTCGTTATCCGGACCATATGAAGCAGCAT
GACTTCTTCAAGTCCGCCATGCCGGAAGGCTATGTGCAGGAACGCACGATTTCCTTTAAGGATGACGGCA
CGTACAAAACGCGTGCGGAAGTGAAATTTGAAGGCGATACCCTGGTAAACCGCATTGAGCTGAAAGGCAT
TGACTTTAAAGAGGACGGCAATATCCTGGGCCATAAGCTGGAATACAATTTTAACAGCCACAATGTTTAC
ATCACCGCCGATAAACAAAAAAATGGCATTAAAGCGAATTTTAAAATTCGCCACAACGTGGAGGATGGCA
GCGTGCAGCTGGCTGATCACTACCAGCAAAACACTCCAATCGGTGATGGTCCTGTTCTGCTGCCAGACAA
TCACTATCTGAGCACGCAAAGCGTTCTGTCTAAAGATCCGAACGAGAAACGCGATCATATGGTTCTGCTG
GAGTTCGTAACCGCAGCGGGCATCACGCATGGTATGGATGAACTGTACAAATGACCAGGCATCAAATAAA
ACGAAAGGCTCAGTCGAAAGACTGGGCCTTTCGTTTTATCTGTTGTTTGTCGGTGAACGCTCTCTACTAG
AGTCACACTGGCTCACCTTCGGGTGGGCCTTTCTGCGTTTATACGTCTCTGACCAGACCAATAAAAAACG
CCCGGCGGCAACCGAGCGTTCTGAACAAATCCAGATGGAGTTCTGAGGTCATTACTGGATCTATCAACAG
GAGTCCAAGCGAGCTCGATATCAAATTACGCCCCGCCCTGCCACTCATCGCAGTACTGTTGTAATTCATT
AAGCATTCTGCCGACATGGAAGCCATCACAAACGGCATGATGAACCTGAATCGCCAGCGGCATCAGCACC
TTGTCGCCTTGCGTATAATATTTGCCCATGGTGAAAACGGGGGCGAAGAAGTTGTCCATATTGGCCACGT
TTAAATCAAAACTGGTGAAACTCACCCAGGGATTGGCTGAAACGAAAAACATATTCTCAATAAACCCTTT
AGGGAAATAGGCCAGGTTTTCACCGTAACACGCCACATCTTGCGAATATATGTGTAGAAACTGCCGGAAA
TCGTCGTGGTATTCACTCCAGAGCGATGAAAACGTTTCAGTTTGCTCATGGAAAACGGTGTAACAAGGGT
GAACACTATCCCATATCACCAGCTCACCGTCTTTCATTGCCATACGAAATTCCGGATGAGCATTCATCAG
GCGGGCAAGAATGTGAATAAAGGCCGGATAAAACTTGTGCTTATTTTTCTTTACGGTCTTTAAAAAGGCC
GTAATATCCAGCTGAACGGTCTGGTTATAGGTACATTGAGCAACTGACTGAAATGCCTCAAAATGTTCTT
TACGATGCCATTGGGATATATCAACGGTGGTATATCCAGTGATTTTTTTCTCCATTTTAGCTTCCTTAGC
TCCTGAAAATCTCGATAACTCAAAAAATACGCCCGGTAGTGATCTTATTTCATTATGGTGAAAGTTGGAA
CCTCTTACGTGCCCGATCAATCATGACCAAAATCCCTTAACGTGAGTTTTCGTTCCACTGAGCGTCAGAC
CCCGTAGAAAAGATCAAAGGATCTTCTTGAGATCCTTTTTTTCTGCGCGTAATCTGCTGCTTGCAAACAA
AAAAACCACCGCTACCAGCGGTGGTTTGTTTGCCGGATCAAGAGCTACCAACTCTTTTTCCGAAGGTAAC
TGGCTTCAGCAGAGCGCAGATACCAAATACTGTTCTTCTAGTGTAGCCGTAGTTAGGCCACCACTTCAAG
AACTCTGTAGCACCGCCTACATACCTCGCTCTGCTAATCCTGTTACCAGTGGCTGCTGCCAGTGGCGATA
AGTCGTGTCTTACCGGGTTGGACTCAAGACGATAGTTACCGGATAAGGCGCAGCGGTCGGGCTGAACGGG
GGGTTCGTGCACACAGCCCAGCTTGGAGCGAACGACCTACACCGAACTGAGATACCTACAGCGTGAGCTA
TGAGAAAGCGCCACGCTTCCCGAAGGGAGAAAGGCGGACAGGTATCCGGTAAGCGGCAGGGTCGGAACAG
GAGAGCGCACGAGGGAGCTTCCAGGGGGAAACGCCTGGTATCTTTATAGTCCTGTCGGGTTTCGCCACCT
CTGACTTGAGCGTCGATTTTTGTGATGCTCGTCAGGGGGGCGGAGCCTATGGAAAAACGCCAGCAACGCG
GCCTTTTTACGGTTCCTGGCCTTTTGCTGGCCTTTTGCTCACATGTTCTTTCCTGCGTTATCCCCTGATT
CTGTGGATAACCGTAG
Features (pLannotate 1.2.2; 7 found; start..end, strand, type, name):
    178..891     +  CDS            superfolder GFP: GFP variant that folds robustly even when fused to poorly folded proteins (Pédelacq et al., 2006)
    903..974     +  terminator     rrnB T1 terminator: transcription terminator T1 from the E. coli rrnB gene
    990..1017    +  terminator     T7Te terminator: phage T7 early transcription terminator
   1041..1075    -  terminator     lambda t0 terminator: minimal transcription terminator from phage lambda (Scholtissek and Grosse, 1987)
   1149..1805    -  CDS            cat: CAT_ECOLX - Experimental evidence at protein level: Swiss-Prot protein existence level 1. This enzyme is an effector of chloramphenicol resistance in bacteria. From Escherichia coli. This protein is used as a marker in many commonly used cloning vectors, such as pACYC184.
   1806..1903    -  promoter       cat promoter: promoter of the E. coli cat gene encoding chloramphenicol acetyltransferase
   1987..2575    +  rep_origin     ori: high-copy-number ColE1/pMB1/pBR322/pUC origin of replication
