[The description below was written by a language model from this plasmid's Addgene catalogue record and pLannotate feature annotations shown in this document.]
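Description:
pYTK001 is the part plasmid entry vector of a modular yeast toolkit (YTK) for multipart assembly, a small (about 2.7 kb) synthetic plasmid catalogued as a bacterial expression vector. It is maintained in E. coli from a high-copy ColE1/pMB1-type origin of replication and selected with chloramphenicol through a cat (chloramphenicol acetyltransferase) gene driven by its native cat promoter and followed by a lambda t0 terminator. The record lists no gene insert, which fits its role as an empty recipient for new parts.

The only other annotated cassette is a superfolder GFP coding sequence followed by the rrnB T1 and T7Te transcription terminators. The feature table does not annotate a promoter for this GFP. The cloning sites are given as BsmBI at both the 5′ and 3′ ends, and both are destroyed during cloning, as expected for a Type IIS (Golden Gate-style) strategy in which the enzyme cuts outside its recognition site and the sites are lost from the product. The arrangement suggests that the GFP cassette acts as a dropout marker that an incoming part replaces, so that correct clones could be told apart from parental vector by loss of fluorescence. The record does not say this explicitly, and the positions of the BsmBI sites are not annotated.

According to the depositor, the vector can be used to construct any part type in the system, making it the common starting point for domesticating new sequences into the toolkit. The depositor also notes that the plasmid is prone to multimerization. This usually does not affect function but may lower transformation efficiency, so several colonies may need to be screened to recover the monomeric form.
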