Addgene plasmid #65108: pYTK001
Purpose: Part Plasmid Entry Vector to be used in the Dueber YTK system.
Depositing lab: John Dueber. Depositing organization: University of California, Berkeley. Publication: A Highly Characterized Yeast Toolkit for Modular, Multipart Assembly. Lee ME, DeLoache WC, Cervantes B, Dueber JE. ACS Synth Biol. 2015 Apr 14. 10.1021/sb500366v PubMed 25871405.
Backbone
  Vector backbone: pYTK001
  Vector type: Bacterial Expression
Growth in bacteria
  Bacterial resistance: Chloramphenicol, 25 μg/mL
  Growth temperature: 37°C
  Growth strain: DH10B
  Copy number: High Copy
Gene/Insert
  Gene/Insert name: none
  Species: Synthetic
  Cloning method: Restriction Enzyme; 5′ cloning site BsmBI (destroyed during cloning); 3′ cloning site BsmBI (destroyed during cloning)
Terms and licenses: Academic/Nonprofit Terms; Industry Terms: Not Available to Industry
Depositor comments: This entry vector is used for the construction of any part type. For more information, please visit the supplemental information in PMID:25871405. This plasmid has been found to be prone to multimerization. Multimerization often does not impact plasmid function, but may reduce transformation efficiencies. You may need to screen multiple colonies to isolate the monomeric version of this plasmid. If you still have trouble isolating the monomeric version, you might consider linearizing, gel extracting, re-ligating, and transforming the plasmid.
How to cite: pYTK001 was a gift from John Dueber (Addgene plasmid # 65108 ; http://n2t.net/addgene:65108 ; RRID:Addgene_65108)
