>Addgene plasmid #65108 | pYTK001 | addgene partial sequence | sequence record 111882 | pRS414-R 5'-CACCTCTGACTTGAGCGTCG-3'
CGCCAGCAACGCGGCCTTTTTACGGTTCCTGGCCTTTTGCTGGCCTTTTGCTCACATGTTCTTTCCTGCG
TTATCCCCTGATTCTGTGGATAACCGTAGTCGGCGAGACGGAAAGTGAAACGTGATTTCATGCGTCATTT
TGAACATTTTGTAAATCTTATTTAATAATGTGTGCGGCAATTCACATTTAATTTATGAATGTTTTCTTAA
CATCGCGGCAACTCAAGAAACGGCAGGTTCGGATCTTAGCTACTAGAGAAAGAGGAGAAATACTAGATGC
GTAAAGGCGAAGAGCTGTTCACTGGTGTCGTCCCTATTCTGGTGGAACTGGATGGTGATGTCAACGGTCA
TAAGTTTTCCGTGCGTGGCGAGGGTGAAGGTGACGCAACTAATGGTAAACTGACGCTGAAGTTCATCTGT
ACTACTGGTAAACTGCCGGTTCCTTGGCCGACTCTGGTAACGACGCTGACTTATGGTGTTCAGTGCTTTG
CTCGTTATCCGGACCATATGAAGCAGCATGACTTCTTCAAGTCCGCCATGCCGGAAGGCTATGTGCAGGA
ACGCACGATTTCCTTTAAGGATGACGGCACGTACAAAACGCGTGCGGAAGTGAAATTTGAAGGCGATACC
CTGGTAAACCGCATTGAGCTGAAAGGCATTGACTTTAAAGAGGACGGCAATATCCTGGGCCATAAGCTGG
AATACAATTTTAACAGCCACAATGTTTACATCACCGCCGATAAACAAAAAAATGGCATTAAAGCGAATTT
TAAAATTCGCCACAACGTGGAGGATGGCAGCGTGCAGCTGGCTGA
