>Addgene plasmid #65108 | pYTK001 | addgene partial sequence | sequence record 112370 | CAT-F 5'-GTTTGTGATGGCTTCCATGTC-3'
TGCGATGAGTGGCAGGGCGGGGCGTAATTTGATATCGAGCTCGCTTGGACTCCTGTTGATAGATCCAGTA
ATGACCTCAGAACTCCATCTGGATTTGTTCAGAACGCTCGGTTGCCGCCGGGCGTTTTTTATTGGTCTGG
TCAGAGACGTATAAACGCAGAAAGGCCCACCCGAAGGTGAGCCAGTGTGACTCTAGTAGAGAGCGTTCAC
CGACAAACAACAGATAAAACGAAAGGCCCAGTCTTTCGACTGAGCCTTTCGTTTTATTTGATGCCTGGTC
ATTTGTACAGTTCATCCATACCATGCGTGATGCCCGCTGCGGTTACGAACTCCAGCAGAACCATATGATC
GCGTTTCTCGTTCGGATCTTTAGACAGAACGCTTTGCGTGCTCAGATAGTGATTGTCTGGCAGCAGAACA
GGACCATCACCGATTGGAGTGTTTTGCTGGTAGTGATCAGCCAGCTGCACGCTGCCATCCTCCACGTTGT
GGCGAATTTTAAAATTCGCTTTAATGCCATTTTTTTGTTTATCGGCGGTGATGTAAACATTGTGGCTGTT
AAAATTGTATTCCAGCTTATGGCCCAGGATATTGCCGTCCTCTTTAAAGTCAATGCCTTTCAGCTCAATG
CGGTTTACCAGGGTATCGCCTTCAAATTTCACTTCCGCACGCGTTTTGTACGTGCCGTCATCCTTAAAGG
AAATCGTGCGTTCCTGCACATAGCCTTCCGGCATGGCGGACTTGAAGAAGTCATGCTGCTTCATATGGTC
CGGATAACGAGCAAAGCACTGAACACCATAAGTCAGCGTCGTTACCAGAGTCGGCCAAGGAACCGGCAGT
TTACCAGTAGTACAGATGAACTTCAGCGTCAGTTTACCATTA
